Addgene plasmid #180368: pSIN-Ski-gRNA1
Purpose: targeting mouse Ski gene
Depositing lab: Dan Littman. Depositing organization: NYU Grossman School of Medicine. Publication: Arkadia-SKI/SnoN signaling differentially regulates TGF-beta-induced iTreg and Th17 cell differentiation. Xu H, Wu L, Nguyen HH, Mesa KR, Raghavan V, Episkopou V, Littman DR. J Exp Med. 2021 Nov 1;218(11). pii: 212614. doi: 10.1084/jem.20210777. Epub 2021 Sep 2. PubMed 34473197.
Backbone
  Vector backbone: pSIN
  Backbone size w/o insert (bp): 7099
  Total vector size (bp): 7059
  Modifications to backbone: The retroviral sgRNA expression vector pSIN-U6-sgRNA-EF1as-Thy1.1-P2A-Neo was generated by mutating a pSIN vector backbone and the 5′ LTR to remove BbsI sites and assembling a hU6-BbsI-filler-BbsI-tracr EF1as-Thy1.1-P2A-Neo cassette downstream from the packaging signal
  Vector type: Mammalian Expression, Retroviral
Growth in bacteria
  Bacterial resistance: Ampicillin, 100 μg/mL
  Growth temperature: 37°C
  Growth strain: NEB Stable ; Stbl3
  Copy number: High Copy
Gene/Insert
  Gene/Insert name: Ski targeting gRNA
  gRNA/shRNA sequence: AGTCGCGCAGCACCGAGTTG
  Species: M. musculus (mouse)
  Entrez Gene: Ski (a.k.a. 2310012I02Rik, 2610001A11Rik, AA062172, AA589460, BC004088)
  Promoter: human U6
  Cloning method: Restriction Enzyme; 5′ cloning site BbsI (destroyed during cloning); 3′ cloning site BbsI (destroyed during cloning)
  Sequencing primers: 5′ LKO.1-5'
Terms and licenses: Academic/Nonprofit Terms; Industry Terms: Not Available to Industry
How to cite: pSIN-Ski-gRNA1 was a gift from Dan Littman (Addgene plasmid # 180368 ; http://n2t.net/addgene:180368 ; RRID:Addgene_180368)
