[The description below was written by a language model from this plasmid's Addgene catalogue record and pLannotate feature annotations shown in this document.]
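Description:
pSIN-Ski-gRNA1 is a self-inactivating gammaretroviral vector that expresses a single guide RNA against the mouse Ski gene. It derives from the pSIN-U6-sgRNA-EF1as-Thy1.1-P2A-Neo backbone, in which BbsI sites in the backbone and 5′ LTR were mutated away so that a BbsI-flanked filler between the human U6 promoter and the tracrRNA scaffold could be swapped for a guide; both BbsI sites were destroyed when the Ski guide was inserted. In bacteria the roughly 7.06 kb plasmid is maintained through a high-copy ColE1/pUC-type origin and selected with ampicillin via β-lactamase. Fragments of rop, bom and an SV40 promoter in the backbone appear to be leftovers from pBR322-type vector ancestry.

The viral genome is transcribed in packaging cells from a CMV enhancer/promoter fused to a truncated 5′ LTR, followed by the Ψ packaging signal and a truncated gag segment lacking its start codon, which typically extends the packaging region. Downstream, the RNA polymerase III U6 promoter drives the Ski guide joined to the Streptococcus pyogenes Cas9 scaffold. A separate EF-1α core promoter then drives mouse Thy1.1 (CD90.1) linked through a P2A peptide to neomycin phosphotransferase, so transduced cells can be identified or sorted by the surface marker, or selected with G418. The ΔU3 3′ LTR is copied to the 5′ end during reverse transcription, silencing LTR promoter activity in the integrated provirus and leaving expression to the internal promoters.

The vector carries no Cas9, so the nuclease must be supplied by the target cells or by another construct. Its stated purpose is targeting mouse Ski, and the associated study concerns SKI/SnoN signalling in TGF-β-induced iTreg and Th17 cell differentiation.
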