Features (pLannotate 1.2.2; 19 found; start..end, strand, type, name):
    543..647     -  promoter       AmpR promoter: bla
    833..1212    +  enhancer       CMV enhancer: human cytomegalovirus immediate early enhancer
   1213..1416    +  promoter       CMV promoter: human cytomegalovirus (CMV) immediate early promoter
   1417..1592    +  LTR            5' LTR (truncated): truncated long terminal repeat from Moloney murine sarcoma virus
   1714..1988    +  misc_feature   MESV Ψ (fragment): packaging signal of murine embryonic stem cell virus
   2055..2470    +  CDS            gag (truncated): truncated Moloney murine leukemia virus (MMLV) gag gene lacking the start codon
   2517..2757    +  promoter       U6 promoter: RNA polymerase III promoter for human U6 snRNA
   2787..2862    +  misc_RNA       gRNA scaffold: guide RNA scaffold for the Streptococcus pyogenes CRISPR/Cas9 system
   2969..3180    +  promoter       EF-1α core promoter: core promoter for human elongation factor EF-1α
   3200..3685    +  CDS            Thy1.1: mouse GPI-anchored cell surface glycoprotein of the immunoglobulin superfamily This allele of Thy1 is also known as CD90.1.
   3752..4543    +  CDS            neo: KKA2_KLEPN - Also known as kan, nptII. Experimental evidence at protein level: Swiss-Prot protein existence level 1. Resistance to kanamycin, neomycin, paromomycin, ribostamycin, butirosin and gentamicin B. From Klebsiella pneumoniae.
   4556..4625    +  CDS            env (fragment): murine leukemia virus gPr80 envelope polyprotein precursor; env; proteolytically cleaved into gp70SU and p15TM subunits
   4667..5092    +  LTR            3' LTR (ΔU3): self-inactivating 3' long terminal repeat (LTR) from Moloney murine leukemia virus
   5161..5201    +  CDS            rop (fragment): Rop protein, which maintains plasmids at low copy number; rop
   5303..5341    +  misc_feature   bom (fragment): basis of mobility region from pBR322
   5358..5687    +  promoter       SV40 promoter: SV40 enhancer and early promoter
   5693..5794    +  misc_feature   bom (fragment): basis of mobility region from pBR322
   5980..6568    -  rep_origin     ori: high-copy-number ColE1/pMB1/pBR322/pUC origin of replication
   6739..542     -  CDS            AmpR (across the origin): β-lactamase; bla; confers resistance to ampicillin, carbenicillin, and related antibiotics
>Addgene plasmid #180368 | pSIN-Ski-gRNA1 | addgene full sequence | sequence record 364045 | Addgene NGS Result
GGCATCGTGGTGTCACGCTCGTCGTTTGGTATGGCTTCATTCAGCTCCGGTTCCCAACGATCAAGGCGAG
TTACATGATCCCCCATGTTGTGCAAAAAAGCGGTTAGCTCCTTCGGTCCTCCGATCGTTGTCAGAAGTAA
GTTGGCCGCAGTGTTATCACTCATGGTTATGGCAGCACTGCATAATTCTCTTACTGTCATGCCATCCGTA
AGATGCTTTTCTGTGACTGGTGAGTACTCAACCAAGTCATTCTGAGAATAGTGTATGCGGCGACCGAGTT
GCTCTTGCCCGGCGTCAACACGGGATAATACCGCGCCACATAGCAGAACTTTAAAAGTGCTCATCATTGG
AAAACGTTCTTCGGGGCGAAAACTCTCAAGGATCTTACCGCTGTTGAGATCCAGTTCGATGTAACCCACT
CGTGCACCCAACTGATCTTCAGCATCTTTTACTTTCACCAGCGTTTCTGGGTGAGCAAAAACAGGAAGGC
AAAATGCCGCAAAAAAGGGAATAAGGGCGACACGGAAATGTTGAATACTCATACTCTTCCTTTTTCAATA
TTATTGAAGCATTTATCAGGGTTATTGTCTCATGAGCGGATACATATTTGAATGTATTTAGAAAAATAAA
CAAATAGGGGTTCCGCGCACATTTCCCCGAAAAGTGCCACCTGACGTCTAAGAAACCATTATTATCATGA
CATTAACCTATAAAAATAGGCGTATCACGAGGCCCTTTCGTGTTCAAGAATTAGCTTGGCCATTGCATAC
GTTGTATCCATATCATAATATGTACATTTATATTGGCTCATGTCCAACATTACCGCCATGTTGACATTGA
TTATTGACTAGTTATTAATAGTAATCAATTACGGGGTCATTAGTTCATAGCCCATATATGGAGTTCCGCG
TTACATAACTTACGGTAAATGGCCCGCCTGGCTGACCGCCCAACGACCCCCGCCCATTGACGTCAATAAT
GACGTATGTTCCCATAGTAACGCCAATAGGGACTTTCCATTGACGTCAATGGGTGGAGTATTTACGGTAA
ACTGCCCACTTGGCAGTACATCAAGTGTATCATATGCCAAGTACGCCCCCTATTGACGTCAATGACGGTA
AATGGCCCGCCTGGCATTATGCCCAGTACATGACCTTATGGGACTTTCCTACTTGGCAGTACATCTACGT
ATTAGTCATCGCTATTACCATGGTGATGCGGTTTTGGCAGTACATCAATGGGCGTGGATAGCGGTTTGAC
TCACGGGGATTTCCAAGTCTCCACCCCATTGACGTCAATGGGAGTTTGTTTTGGCACCAAAATCAACGGG
ACTTTCCAAAATGTCGTAACAACTCCGCCCCATTGACGCAAATGGGCGGTAGGCGTGTACGGTGGGAGGT
CTATATAAGCAGAGCTCAATAAAAGAGCCCACAACCCCTCACTCGGCGCGCCAGTCCTCCGATAGACTGC
GTCGCCCGGGTACCCGTATTCCCAATAAAGCCTCTTGCTGTTTGCATCCGAATCGTGGTCTCGCTGTTCC
TTGGGAGGGTCTCCTCTGAGTGATTGACTACCCACGACGGGGGTCTTTCATTTGGGGGCTCGTCCGGGAT
TTGGAGACCCCTGCCCAGGGACCACCGACCCACCACCGGGAGGTAAGCTGGCCAGCAACTTATCTGTGTC
TGTCCGATTGTCTAGTGTCTATGTTTGATGTTATGCGCCTGCGTCTGTACTAGTTAGCTAACTAGCTCTG
TATCTGGCGGACCCGTGGTGGAACTGACGAGTTCTGAACACCCGGCCGCAACCCTGGGAGACGTCCCAGG
GACTTTGGGGGCCGTTTTTGTGGCCCGACCTGAGGAAGGGAGTCGATGTGGAATCCGACCCCGTCAGGAT
ATGTGGTTCTGGTAGGAGACGAGAACCTAAAACAGTTCCCGCCTCCGTCTGAATTTTTGCTTTCGGTTTG
GAACCGAAGCCGCGCGTCTTGTCTGCTGCAGCGCTGCAGCATCGTTCTGTGTTGTCTCTGTCTGACTGTG
TTTCTGTATTTGTCTGAAAATTAGGGCCAGACTGTTACCACTCCCTTAAGTTTGACCTTAGGTCACTGGA
AAGATGTCGAGCGGATCGCTCACAACCAGTCGGTAGATGTCAAGAAGAGACGTTGGTTACCTTCTGCTCT
GCAGAATGGCCAACCTTTAACGTCGGATGGCCGCGAGACGGCACCTTTAACCGAGACCTCATCACCCAGG
TTAAGATCAAGGTCTTTTCACCTGGCCCGCATGGACACCCAGACCAGGTCCCCTACATCGTGACCTGGGA
AGCCTTGGCTTTTGACCCCCCTCCCTGGGTCAAGCCCTTTGTACACCCTAAGCCTCCGCCTCCTCTTCCT
CCATCCGCCCCGTCTCTCCCCCTTGAACCTCCTCGTTCGACCCCGCCTCGATCCTCCCTTTATCCAGCCC
TCACTCCTTCTCTAGGCGCCGGAATTGAAGATCTTTAATTAACGATCTATCGATTCTAGATCTAGAGAGG
GCCTATTTCCCATGATTCCTTCATATTTGCATATACGATACAAGGCTGTTAGAGAGATAATTAGAATTAA
TTTGACTGTAAACACAAAGATATTAGTACAAAATACGTGACGTAGAAAGTAATAATTTCTTGGGTAGTTT
GCAGTTTTAAAATTATGTTTTAAAATGGACTATCATATGCTTACCGTAACTTGAAAGTATTTCGATTTCT
TGGCTTTATATATCTTGTGGAAAGGACGAAACACCGAGTCGCGCAGCACCGAGTTGGTTTTAGAGCTAGA
AATAGCAAGTTAAAATAAGGCTAGTCCGTTATCAACTTGAAAAAGTGGCACCGAGTCGGTGCTTTTTTGA
ATTTAGATCTTGAGACAAGGTGCCGGGCCGGGAATTCGGCGAATTGGGCCCGACGTCGCATGCTCCCGGC
CCCTCGAGTGGCTCCGGTGCCCGTCAGTGGGCAGAGCGCACATCGCCCACAGTCCCCGAGAAGTTGGGGG
GAGGGGTCGGCAATTGAACCGGTGCCTAGAGAAGGTGGCGCGGGGTAAACTGGGAAAGTGATGTCGTGTA
CTGGCTCCGCCTTTTTCCCGAGGGTGGGGGAGAACCGTATATAAGTGCAGTAGTCGCCGTGAACGTTCTT
TTTCGCAACGGGTTTGCCGCCAGAACACAGGTGTCGTGACGCGGCCACCATGAACCCAGCCATCAGCGTC
GCTCTCCTGCTCTCAGTCTTGCAGGTGTCCCGAGGGCAGAAGGTGACCAGCCTGACAGCCTGCCTGGTGA
ACCAAAACCTTCGCCTGGACTGCCGCCATGAGAATAACACCAAGGATAACTCCATCCAGCATGAGTTCAG
CCTGACCCGAGAGAAGAGGAAGCACGTGCTCTCAGGCACCCTCGGGATACCCGAGCACACGTACCGCTCC
CGCGTCACCCTCTCCAACCAGCCCTATATCAAGGTCCTTACCCTAGCCAACTTCACCACCAAGGATGAGG
GCGACTACTTTTGTGAGCTTCGAGTCTCGGGCGCGAATCCCATGAGCTCCAATAAAAGTATCAGTGTGTA
TAGAGACAAACTGGTCAAGTGTGGCGGCATAAGCCTGCTGGTTCAGAACACATCCTGGATGCTGCTGCTG
CTGCTTTCCCTCTCCCTCCTCCAAGCCCTGGACTTCATTTCTCTGGGCAGCGGCGCCACCAACTTCAGCC
TGCTGAAGCAGGCCGGCGACGTGGAGGAGAACCCCGGCCCCATGATTGAACAAGATGGATTGCACGCAGG
TTCTCCGGCCGCTTGGGTGGAGAGGCTATTCGGCTATGACTGGGCACAACAGACAATCGGCTGCTCTGAT
GCCGCCGTGTTCCGGCTGTCAGCGCAGGGGCGCCCGGTTCTTTTTGTCAAGACCGACCTGTCCGGTGCCC
TGAATGAACTGCAGGACGAGGCAGCGCGGCTATCGTGGCTGGCCACGACGGGCGTTCCTTGCGCAGCTGT
GCTCGACGTTGTCACTGAAGCGGGAAGGGACTGGCTGCTATTGGGCGAAGTGCCGGGGCAGGATCTCCTG
TCATCTCACCTTGCTCCTGCCGAGAAAGTATCCATCATGGCTGATGCAATGCGGCGGCTGCATACGCTTG
ATCCGGCTACCTGCCCATTCGACCACCAAGCGAAACATCGCATCGAGCGAGCACGTACTCGGATGGAAGC
CGGTCTTGTCGATCAGGATGATCTGGACGAAGAGCATCAGGGGCTCGCGCCAGCCGAACTGTTCGCCAGG
CTCAAGGCGCGCATGCCCGACGGCGAGGATCTCGTCGTGACCCATGGCGATGCCTGCTTGCCGAATATCA
TGGTGGAAAATGGCCGCTTTTCTGGATTCATCGACTGTGGCCGGCTGGGTGTGGCGGACCGCTATCAGGA
CATAGCGTTGGCTACCCGTGATATTGCTGAAGAGCTTGGCGGCGAATGGGCTGACCGCTTCCTCGTGCTT
TACGGTATCGCCGCTCCCGATTCGCAGCGCATCGCCTTCTATCGCCTTCTTGACGAGTTCTTCTGATTAG
ATATCATCAGTGGTCCAGGCTCTAGTTTTGACTCAACAATATCACCAGCTGAAGCCTATAGAGTACGAGC
CATAGATAAAATAAAAGATTTTATTTAGTCTCCAGAAAAAGGGGGGAATGAAAGACCCCACCTGTAGGTT
TGGCAAGCTAGCTTAAGTAACGCCATTTTGCAAGGCATGGAAAAATACATAACTGAGAATAGAGAAGTTC
AGATCAAGGTCAGGAACAGATGGAACAGGGTCGACCCTAGAGAACCATCAGATGTTTCCAGGGTGCCCCA
AGGACCTGAAATGACCCTGTGCCTTATTTGAACTAACCAATCAGTTCGCTTCTCGCTTCTGTTCGCGCGC
TTCTGCTCCCCGAGCTCAATAAAAGAGCCCACAACCCCTCACTCGGGGCGCCAGTCCTCCGATTGACTGA
GTCGCCCGGGTACCCGTGTATCCAATAAACCCTCTTGCAGTTGCATCCGACTTGTGGTCTCGCTGTTCCT
TGGGAGGGTCTCCTCTGAGTGATTGACTACCCGTCAGCGGGGGTCTTTCATTTGGGGGCTCGTCCGGGAT
CGGGAGACCCCTGCCCAGGGACCACCGACCCACCACCGGGAGGTAAGCTGGCTGCCTCGCGCGTTTCGGT
GATGACGGTGAAAACCTCTGACACATGCAGCTCCCGGAGACGGTCACAGCTTGTCTGTAAGCGGATGCCG
GGAGCAGACAAGCCCGTCAGGGCGCGTCAGCGGGTGTTGGCGGGTGTCGGGGCGCAGCCATGACCCAGTC
ACGTAGCGATAGCGGAGTGTAGATCCGGCTGTGGAATGTGTGTCAGTTAGGGTGTGGAAAGTCCCCAGGC
TCCCCAGCAGGCAGAAGTATGCAAAGCATGCATCTCAATTAGTCAGCAACCAGGTGTGGAAAGTCCCCAG
GCTCCCCAGCAGGCAGAAGTATGCAAAGCATGCATCTCAATTAGTCAGCAACCATAGTCCCGCCCCTAAC
TCCGCCCATCCCGCCCCTAACTCCGCCCAGTTCCGCCCATTCTCCGCCCCATGGCTGACTAATTTTTTTT
ATTTATGCAGAGGCCGAGGCCGCCTCGGCCTCTGAGCTATTCCAGAAGTAGTGAGGAGGCTTTTTTGGAG
GCCTAGGCTTTTGCAAAAAGCTTACTGGCTTAACTATGCGGCATCAGAGCAGATTGTACTGAGAGTGCAC
CATATGCGGTGTGAAATACCGCACAGATGCGTAAGGAGAAAATACCGCATCAGGCGCTCTTCCGCTTCCT
CGCTCACTGACTCGCTGCGCTCGGTCGTTCGGCTGCGGCGAGCGGTATCAGCTCACTCAAAGGCGGTAAT
ACGGTTATCCACAGAATCAGGGGATAACGCAGGAAAGAACATGTGAGCAAAAGGCCAGCAAAAGGCCAGG
AACCGTAAAAAGGCCGCGTTGCTGGCGTTTTTCCATAGGCTCCGCCCCCCTGACGAGCATCACAAAAATC
GACGCTCAAGTCAGAGGTGGCGAAACCCGACAGGACTATAAAGATACCAGGCGTTTCCCCCTGGAAGCTC
CCTCGTGCGCTCTCCTGTTCCGACCCTGCCGCTTACCGGATACCTGTCCGCCTTTCTCCCTTCGGGAAGC
GTGGCGCTTTCTCATAGCTCACGCTGTAGGTATCTCAGTTCGGTGTAGGTCGTTCGCTCCAAGCTGGGCT
GTGTGCACGAACCCCCCGTTCAGCCCGACCGCTGCGCCTTATCCGGTAACTATCGTCTTGAGTCCAACCC
GGTAAGACACGACTTATCGCCACTGGCAGCAGCCACTGGTAACAGGATTAGCAGAGCGAGGTATGTAGGC
GGTGCTACAGAGTTCTTGAAGTGGTGGCCTAACTACGGCTACACTAGAAGGACAGTATTTGGTATCTGCG
CTCTGCTGAAGCCAGTTACCTTCGGAAAAAGAGTTGGTAGCTCTTGATCCGGCAAACAAACCACCGCTGG
TAGCGGTGGTTTTTTTGTTTGCAAGCAGCAGATTACGCGCAGAAAAAAAGGATCTCAAGAAGATCCTTTG
ATCTTTTCTACGGGGTCTGACGCTCAGTGGAACGAAAACTCACGTTAAGGGATTTTGGTCATGAGATTAT
CAAAAAGGATCTTCACCTAGATCCTTTTAAATTAAAAATGAAGTTTTAAATCAATCTAAAGTATATATGA
GTAAACTTGGTCTGACAGTTACCAATGCTTAATCAGTGAGGCACCTATCTCAGCGATCTGTCTATTTCGT
TCATCCATAGTTGCCTGACTCCCCGTCGTGTAGATAACTACGATACGGGAGGGCTTACCATCTGGCCCCA
GTGCTGCAATGATACCGCGAGACCCACGCTCACCGGCTCCAGATTTATCAGCAATAAACCAGCCAGCCGG
AAGGGCCGAGCGCAGAAGTGGTCCTGCAACTTTATCCGCCTCCATCCAGTCTATTAATTGTTGCCGGGAA
GCTAGAGTAAGTAGTTCGCCAGTTAATAGTTTGCGCAACGTTGTTGCCATTGCTGCA
